>Addgene plasmid #123835 | MTK4a_023 | addgene full sequence | sequence record 249784 | Addgene NGS Result
ATGGTGAAAGTTGGAACCTCTTACGTGCCCGATCAATCATGACCAAAATCCCTTAACGTGAGTTTTCGTT
CCACTGAGCGTCAGACCCCGTAGAAAAGATCAAAGGATCTTCTTGAGATCCTTTTTTTCTGCGCGTAATC
TGCTGCTTGCAAACAAAAAAACCACCGCTACCAGCGGTGGTTTGTTTGCCGGATCAAGAGCTACCAACTC
TTTTTCCGAAGGTAACTGGCTTCAGCAGAGCGCAGATACCAAATACTGTTCTTCTAGTGTAGCCGTAGTT
AGGCCACCACTTCAAGAACTCTGTAGCACCGCCTACATACCTCGCTCTGCTAATCCTGTTACCAGTGGCT
GCTGCCAGTGGCGATAAGTCGTGTCTTACCGGGTTGGACTCAAGACGATAGTTACCGGATAAGGCGCAGC
GGTCGGGCTGAACGGGGGGTTCGTGCACACAGCCCAGCTTGGAGCGAACGACCTACACCGAACTGAGATA
CCTACAGCGTGAGCTATGAGAAAGCGCCACGCTTCCCGAAGGGAGAAAGGCGGACAGGTATCCGGTAAGC
GGCAGGGTCGGAACAGGAGAGCGCACGAGGGAGCTTCCAGGGGGAAACGCCTGGTATCTTTATAGTCCTG
TCGGGTTTCGCCACCTCTGACTTGAGCGTCGATTTTTGTGATGCTCGTCAGGGGGGCGGAGCCTATGGAA
AAACGCCAGCAACGCGGCCTTTTTACGGTTCCTGGCCTTTTGCTGGCCTTTTGCTCACATGTTCTTTCCT
GCGTTATCCCCTGATTCTGTGGATAACCGTAGTCGGTCTCAATCCAAGAGAGATCATCATCATCATCATC
ATCAAGATAAGAAGACTATGATGATGAATGAAGAAGACGACGGTAACGGCATGGATGAGCTTCTAGCTGT
TCTTGGTTACAAGGTTAGGTCATCCGAAATGGCTGATGTTGCTCAGAAACTCGAGCAGCTTGAAGTTATG
ATGTCTAATGTTCAAGAAGACGATCTTTCTCAACTCGCTACTGAGACTGTTCACTATAATCCGGCGGAGC
TTTACACGTGGCTTGATTCTATGCTCACCGACCTTAATTAATGGCTGAGACCAGACCAATAAAAAACGCC
CGGCGGCAACCGAGCGTTCTGAACAAATCCAGATGGAGTTCTGAGGTCATTACTGGATCTATCAACAGGA
GTCCAAGCGAGCTCGATATCAAATTACGCCCCGCCCTGCCACTCATCGCAGTACTGTTGTAATTCATTAA
GCATTCTGCCGACATGGAAGCCATCACAAACGGCATGATGAACCTGAATCGCCAGCGGCATCAGCACCTT
GTCGCCTTGCGTATAATATTTGCCCATGGTGAAAACGGGGGCGAAGAAGTTGTCCATATTGGCCACGTTT
AAATCAAAACTGGTGAAACTCACCCAGGGATTGGCTGAAACGAAAAACATATTCTCAATAAACCCTTTAG
GGAAATAGGCCAGGTTTTCACCGTAACACGCCACATCTTGCGAATATATGTGTAGAAACTGCCGGAAATC
GTCGTGGTATTCACTCCAGAGCGATGAAAACGTTTCAGTTTGCTCATGGAAAACGGTGTAACAAGGGTGA
ACACTATCCCATATCACCAGCTCACCGTCTTTCATTGCCATACGAAATTCCGGATGAGCATTCATCAGGC
GGGCAAGAATGTGAATAAAGGCCGGATAAAACTTGTGCTTATTTTTCTTTACGGTCTTTAAAAAGGCCGT
AATATCCAGCTGAACGGTCTGGTTATAGGTACATTGAGCAACTGACTGAAATGCCTCAAAATGTTCTTTA
CGATGCCATTGGGATATATCAACGGTGGTATATCCAGTGATTTTTTTCTCCATTTTAGCTTCCTTAGCTC
CTGAAAATCTCGATAACTCAAAAAATACGCCCGGTAGTGATCTTATTTCATT
Features (pLannotate 1.2.2; 5 found; start..end, strand, type, name):
    113..701     +  rep_origin     ori: high-copy-number ColE1/pMB1/pBR322/pUC origin of replication
    816..1088    +  CDS            GAI (fragment): GAI_ARATH - Also known as RGA2 From Arabidopsis thaliana (Mouse-ear cress).
   1109..1143    -  terminator     lambda t0 terminator: minimal transcription terminator from phage lambda (Scholtissek and Grosse, 1987)
   1217..1873    -  CDS            cat: CAT_ECOLX - Experimental evidence at protein level: Swiss-Prot protein existence level 1. This enzyme is an effector of chloramphenicol resistance in bacteria. From Escherichia coli. This protein is used as a marker in many commonly used cloning vectors, such as pACYC184.
   1874..29      -  promoter       cat promoter (across the origin): promoter of the E. coli cat gene encoding chloramphenicol acetyltransferase
