[The description below was written by a language model from this plasmid's Addgene catalogue record and pLannotate feature annotations shown in this document.]
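Description:
MTK4a_023 is a small part plasmid (about 1.9 kb) from the Mammalian Toolkit (MTK), a modular hierarchical cloning system for assembling genetic circuits for mammalian cells. It is built on the MTK0_027 part-entry backbone, into which the insert was placed through BsmBI sites that were destroyed during cloning. Although catalogued as a mammalian expression vector, the annotated features show only bacterial maintenance elements: a high-copy ColE1/pUC-type origin of replication and a chloramphenicol acetyltransferase (cat) gene driven by its own promoter, which provides chloramphenicol selection in E. coli. A minimal lambda t0 terminator lies between the insert and the resistance cassette. No mammalian promoter, polyadenylation signal or mammalian selection marker is annotated, consistent with a storage plasmid that holds a single part rather than a complete transcription unit.

The payload is GAI (Gibberellin Insensitive), annotated as a fragment of roughly 270 bp matching the Arabidopsis thaliana GAI protein (also known as RGA2), so the part encodes only a portion of the protein rather than the full-length sequence. GAI is a DELLA-family protein that binds the gibberellin receptor GID1 in the presence of gibberellin, and domains of this kind are commonly used as one half of a chemically induced dimerization pair; the record itself does not state a specific application beyond its role as a toolkit part, noting only that the sequence was taken from an earlier publication. As a Type 4a part, it is designated for the C-terminal coding-sequence position, meaning it is intended to be fused downstream of another coding part when combined with promoter, upstream coding and terminator parts in later MTK assembly steps to yield a functional mammalian expression cassette.
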