Addgene plasmid #123835: MTK4a_023
Purpose: Encodes Gibberellin Insensitive as a Type 4a part to be used in the MTK system
Depositing lab: Hana El-Samad. Depositing organization: University of California, San Francisco (UCSF). Publication: A Toolkit for Rapid Modular Construction of Biological Circuits in Mammalian Cells. Fonseca JP, Bonny AR, Kumar GR, Ng AH, Town J, Wu QC, Aslankoohi E, Chen SY, Dods G, Harrigan P, Osimiri LC, Kistler AL, El-Samad H. ACS Synth Biol. 2019 Nov 15;8(11):2593-2606. doi: 10.1021/acssynbio.9b00322. Epub 2019 Nov 5. PubMed 31686495.
Backbone
  Vector backbone: MTK0_027
  Vector type: Mammalian Expression
Growth in bacteria
  Bacterial resistance: Chloramphenicol, 25 μg/mL
  Growth temperature: 37°C
  Growth strain: DH5alpha
  Copy number: Unknown
Gene/Insert
  Gene/Insert name: GAI
  Cloning method: Restriction Enzyme; 5′ cloning site BsmBI (destroyed during cloning); 3′ cloning site BsmBI (destroyed during cloning)
Terms and licenses: Academic/Nonprofit Terms; Industry Terms: Not Available to Industry
Depositor comments: Type 4a parts are used for C-terminal coding sequences in the MTK system. Part sequence is from https://doi.org/10.1038/nmeth.4042 Please visit https://www.biorxiv.org/content/10.1101/506188v2 for BioRxiv preprint
How to cite: MTK4a_023 was a gift from Hana El-Samad (Addgene plasmid # 123835 ; http://n2t.net/addgene:123835 ; RRID:Addgene_123835)
